>Addgene plasmid #196526 | pDONR201-Eps8L2 | addgene full sequence | sequence record 385552 | Addgene NGS Result
CGGGCGTCCTGCCCGCCACCCTCCGGGCCGTTGCTTCACAACGTTCAAATCCGCTCCCGGCGGATTTGTC
CTACTCAGGAGAGCGTTCACCGACAAACAACAGATAAAACGAAAGGCCCAGTCTTCCGACTGAGCCTTTC
GTTTTATTTGATGCCTGGCAGTTCCCTACTCTCGCGTTAACGCTAGCATGGATCTCGGGCCCCAAATAAT
GATTTTATTTTGACTGATAGTGACCTGTTCGTTGCAACAAATTGATGAGCAATGCTTTTTTATAATGCCA
ACTTTGTACAAAAAAGCAGGCTTGAGCCAGTCCGGGGCCGTGAGCTGCTGCCCGGGTGCCACCAATGGCA
GCCTGGGCCGGTCCGACGGTGTGGCCAAGATGAGCCCCAAGGACCTGTTTGAGCAGAGGAAGAAGTATTC
CAACTCCAACGTCATCATGCACGAGACCTCGCAGTACCACGTCCAGCACCTGGCCACATTCATCATGGAC
AAGAGCGAAGCCATCACGTCTGTGGACGACGCCATCCGGAAGCTGGTGCAGCTGAGCTCCAAGGAGAAGA
TCTGGACCCAGGAGATGCTGCTGCAGGTGAACGACCAGTCGCTGCGGCTGCTGGACATCGAGTCACAGGA
GGAGCTGGAAGACTTCCCGCTGCCCACGGTGCAGCGCAGCCAGACGGTCCTCAACCAGCTGCGCTACCCG
TCTGTGCTGCTGCTCGTGTGCCAGGACTCGGAGCAGAGCAAGCCGGATGTCCACTTCTTCCACTGCGATG
AGGTGGAGGCAGAGCTGGTGCACGAGGACATCGAGAGCGCGTTGGCCGACTGCCGGCTGGGCAAGAAGAT
GCGGCCGCAGACCCTGAAGGGACACCAGGAGAAGATTCGGCAGCGGCAGTCCATCCTGCCTCCTCCCCAG
GGCCCGGCGCCCATCCCCTTCCAGCACCGCGGCGGGGATTCCCCGGAGGCCAAGAATCGCGTGGGCCCGC
AGGTGCCACTCAGCGAGCCAGGTTTCCGCCGTCGGGAGTCGCAGGAGGAGCCGCGGGCCGTGCTGGCTCA
GAAGATAGAGAAGGAGACGCAAATCCTCAACTGCGCCCTGGACGACATCGAGTGGTTTGTGGCCCGGCTG
CAGAAGGCAGCCGAGGCTTTCAAGCAGCTGAACCAGCGGAAAAAGGGGAAGAAGAAGGGCAAGAAGGCGC
CAGCAGAGGGCGTCCTCACACTGCGGGCACGGCCCCCCTCTGAGGGCGAGTTCATCGACTGCTTCCAGAA
AATCAAGCTGGCGATTAACTTGCTGGCAAAGCTGCAGAAGCACATCCAGAACCCCAGCGCCGCGGAGCTC
GTGCACTTCCTCTTCGGGCCTCTGGACCTGATCGTCAACACCTGCAGTGGCCCAGACATCGCACGCTCCG
TCTCCTGCCCACTGCTCTCCCGAGATGCCGTGGACTTCCTGCGCGGCCACCTGGTCCCTAAGGAGATGTC
GCTGTGGGAGTCACTGGGAGAGAGCTGGATGCGGCCCCGTTCCGAGTGGCCGCGGGAGCCACAGGTGCCC
CTCTACGTGCCCAAGTTCCACAGCGGCTGGGAGCCTCCTGTGGATGTGCTGCAGGAGGCCCCCTGGGAGG
TGGAGGGGCTGGCGTCTGCCCCCATCGAGGAGGTGAGTCCAGTGTCGAGGCAAAGTATCCGGAACTCCCA
GAAGCACAGCCCCACTTCAGAGCCCACCCCCCCGGGGGATGCCCTACCACCAGTCAGCTCCCCACATACT
CACAGGGGCTACCAGCCAACACCAGCCATGGCCAAATATGTGAAAATTCTCTATGACTTCACAGCCCGAA
ATGCCAACGAGCTATCGGTGCTCAAGGATGAGGTCCTAGAGGTGCTGGAGGACGGCCGGCAGTGGTGGAA
GCTGCGCAGCCGCAGCGGCCAGGCGGGGTACGTGCCCTGCAACATCCTAGGCGAGGCGCGACCGGAGGAC
GCCGGCGCCCCGTTCGAGCAGGCCGGTCAGAAGTACTGGGGCCCCGCCAGCCCGACCCACAAGCTACCCC
CAAGCTTCCCGGGCAATAAGGACGAACTCATGCAGCACATGGACGAGGTCAACGACGAGCTCATCCGCAA
GATATCGAATATAAGGGCGCAGCCACAGAGGCACTTCCGCGTGGAGCGCAGCCAGCCCGTGAGCCAGCCG
CTCACCTACGAGTCGGGTCCGGACGAGGTCCGCGCCTGGCTGGAAGCCAAGGCCTTCAGCCCGCGGATCG
TGGAGAACCTGGGCATCCTGACCGGGCCGCAGCTCTTCTCCCTCAACAAGGAGGAGCTGAAGAAAGTGTG
CGGCGAGGAGGGCGTCCGCGTGTACAGCCAGCTCACCATGCAGAAGGCCTTCCTGGAGAAGCAGCAAAGT
GGGTCGGAGCTGGAAGAACTCATGAACAAGTTTCATTCCATGAATCAGAGGAGGGGGGAGGACAGCACCC
AGCTTTCTTGTACAAAGTTGGCATTATAAGAAAGCATTGCTTATCAATTTGTTGCAACGAACAGGTCACT
ATCAGTCAAAATAAAATCATTATTTGCCATCCAGCTGCAGCTCTGGCCCGTGTCTCAAAATCTCTGATGT
TACATTGCACAAGATAAAAATATATCATCATGAACAATAAAACTGTCTGCTTACATAAACAGTAATACAA
GGGGTGTTATGAGCCATATTCAACGGGAAACGTCGAGGCCGCGATTAAATTCCAACATGGATGCTGATTT
ATATGGGTATAAATGGGCTCGCGATAATGTCGGGCAATCAGGTGCGACAATCTATCGCTTGTATGGGAAG
CCCGATGCGCCAGAGTTGTTTCTGAAACATGGCAAAGGTAGCGTTGCCAATGATGTTACAGATGAGATGG
TCAGACTAAACTGGCTGACGGAATTTATGCCTCTTCCGACCATCAAGCATTTTATCCGTACTCCTGATGA
TGCATGGTTACTCACCACTGCGATCCCCGGAAAAACAGCATTCCAGGTATTAGAAGAATATCCTGATTCA
GGTGAAAATATTGTTGATGCGCTGGCAGTGTTCCTGCGCCGGTTGCATTCGATTCCTGTTTGTAATTGTC
CTTTTAACAGCGATCGCGTATTTCGTCTCGCTCAGGCGCAATCACGAATGAATAACGGTTTGGTTGATGC
GAGTGATTTTGATGACGAGCGTAATGGCTGGCCTGTTGAACAAGTCTGGAAAGAAATGCATAAACTTTTG
CCATTCTCACCGGATTCAGTCGTCACTCATGGTGATTTCTCACTTGATAACCTTATTTTTGACGAGGGGA
AATTAATAGGTTGTATTGATGTTGGACGAGTCGGAATCGCAGACCGATACCAGGATCTTGCCATCCTATG
GAACTGCCTCGGTGAGTTTTCTCCTTCATTACAGAAACGGCTTTTTCAAAAATATGGTATTGATAATCCT
GATATGAATAAATTGCAGTTTCATTTGATGCTCGATGAGTTTTTCTAATCAGAATTGGTTAATTGGTTGT
AACACTGGCAGAGCATTACGCTGACTTGACGGGACGGCGCAAGCTCATGACCAAAATCCCTTAACGTGAG
TTTTCGTTCCACTGAGCGTCAGACCCCGTAGAAAAGATCAAAGGATCTTCTTGAGATCCTTTTTTTCTGC
GCGTAATCTGCTGCTTGCAAACAAAAAAACCACCGCTACCAGCGGTGGTTTGTTTGCCGGATCAAGAGCT
ACCAACTCTTTTTCCGAAGGTAACTGGCTTCAGCAGAGCGCAGATACCAAATACTGTTCTTCTAGTGTAG
CCGTAGTTAGGCCACCACTTCAAGAACTCTGTAGCACCGCCTACATACCTCGCTCTGCTAATCCTGTTAC
CAGTGGCTGCTGCCAGTGGCGATAAGTCGTGTCTTACCGGGTTGGACTCAAGACGATAGTTACCGGATAA
GGCGCAGCGGTCGGGCTGAACGGGGGGTTCGTGCACACAGCCCAGCTTGGAGCGAACGACCTACACCGAA
CTGAGATACCTACAGCGTGAGCTATGAGAAAGCGCCACGCTTCCCGAAGGGAGAAAGGCGGACAGGTATC
CGGTAAGCGGCAGGGTCGGAACAGGAGAGCGCACGAGGGAGCTTCCAGGGGGAAACGCCTGGTATCTTTA
TAGTCCTGTCGGGTTTCGCCACCTCTGACTTGAGCGTCGATTTTTGTGATGCTCGTCAGGGGGGCGGAGC
CTATGGAAAAACGCCAGCAACGCGGCCTTTTTACGGTTCCTGGCCTTTTGCTGGCCTTTTGCTCACATGT
TCTTTCCTGCGTTATCCCCTGATTCTGTGGATAACCGTATTACCGCTAGCCAGGAAGAGTTTGTAGAAAC
GCAAAAAGGCCATCCGTCAGGATGGCCTTCTGCTTAGTTTGATGCCTGGCAGTTTATGG
Features (pLannotate 1.2.2; 7 found; start..end, strand, type, name):
    104..147     +  terminator     rrnB T1 terminator: Escherichia coli rrnB; transcription terminator T1 from the E. coli rrnB gene
    203..302     +  protein_bind   attL1: mutant version of attL; recombination site for the Gateway® LR reaction LR Clonase™
    302..2446    +  CDS            EPS8L2: ES8L2_HUMAN - Also known as EPS8R2. Experimental evidence at protein level: Swiss-Prot protein existence level 1. Stimulates guanine exchange activity of SOS1. May play a role in membrane ruffling and remodeling of the actin cytoskeleton. In the cochlea, is required for stereocilia maintenance in adult hair cells (By similarity). From Homo sapiens (Human).
   2447..2546    -  protein_bind   attL2: mutant version of attL; recombination site for the Gateway® LR reaction LR Clonase™
   2669..3478    +  CDS            KanR: aminoglycoside phosphotransferase; aph(3')-Ia; confers resistance to kanamycin in bacteria or G418 (Geneticin®) in eukaryotes
   3621..4209    +  rep_origin     ori: high-copy-number ColE1/pMB1/pBR322/pUC origin of replication
   4344..4371    -  terminator     rrnB T2 terminator: transcription terminator T2 from the E. coli rrnB gene
