[The description below was written by a language model from this plasmid's Addgene catalogue record and pLannotate feature annotations shown in this document.]
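Description:
pDONR201-Eps8L2 is a Gateway entry clone of about 4.4 kb, built on the pDONR201 backbone and carrying the full-length human EPS8L2 coding sequence (also known as EPS8R2). It is maintained in E. coli as a high-copy plasmid through a ColE1/pUC-type origin of replication and is selected with kanamycin via an aminoglycoside phosphotransferase gene. rrnB T1 and T2 transcription terminators sit near the cloning region and help insulate the insert from read-through transcription from the vector.

The roughly 2.1 kb EPS8L2 open reading frame lies directly between attL1 and attL2 sites, the arrangement produced when an attB-flanked fragment is recombined into a donor vector. These attL sites are the substrates for the LR Clonase reaction, so the insert can be moved directionally and in frame into any attR-containing destination vector that supplies the promoter, tags or reporter needed. The catalogue entry lists CMV and T7 promoters and classifies the vector as bacterial expression, but the annotated full sequence shows no promoter upstream of the insert. The plasmid is therefore best regarded as a non-expressing shuttle clone rather than an expression construct.

EPS8L2 is annotated as an actin cytoskeleton regulator that stimulates the guanine exchange activity of SOS1 and may contribute to membrane ruffling. The associated work concerns its role in dorsal actin cables and nuclear positioning during cell migration. The stated purpose is simply to serve as the Gateway source of Eps8L2, from which downstream expression constructs can be generated.
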