Addgene plasmid #196526: pDONR201-Eps8L2
Purpose: Entry vector for Gateway with Eps8L2
Depositing lab: Edgar Gomes. Depositing organization: Fundação GIMM- Gulbenkian Institute for Molecular Medicine. Publication: Ctdnep1 and Eps8L2 regulate dorsal actin cables for nuclear positioning during cell migration. Calero-Cuenca FJ, Osorio DS, Carvalho-Marques S, Sridhara SC, Oliveira LM, Jiao Y, Diaz J, Janota CS, Cadot B, Gomes ER. Curr Biol. 2021 Apr 12;31(7):1521-1530.e8. doi: 10.1016/j.cub.2021.01.007. Epub 2021 Feb 9. PubMed 33567288.
Backbone
  Vector backbone: pDONR201
  Vector type: Bacterial Expression
Growth in bacteria
  Bacterial resistance: Kanamycin, 50 μg/mL
  Growth temperature: 37°C
  Growth strain: DH5alpha
  Copy number: High Copy
Gene/Insert
  Gene/Insert name: Eps8L2-FL
  Species: H. sapiens (human)
  Insert size (bp): 2144
  Entrez Gene: EPS8L2 (a.k.a. EPS8R2, MGC3088, FLJ16738, FLJ21935, FLJ22171, MGC126530)
  Promoter: CMV promoter; T7 promoter
  Cloning method: Gateway Cloning
Terms and licenses: Academic/Nonprofit Terms; Industry Terms: Not Available to Industry
How to cite: pDONR201-Eps8L2 was a gift from Edgar Gomes (Addgene plasmid # 196526 ; http://n2t.net/addgene:196526 ; RRID:Addgene_196526)
